>Addgene plasmid #70743 | pPhlF-BCD20-Citrine-ssrA P64U23C88T18 v1-1 (586) | depositor full sequence | sequence record 126640 | pPhlF-BCD20-Citrine-ssrA P64U23C88T18 v1-1 (586) sequence 3330 bps
GCATTGCTGTTCGATTCGTTACCAATTGACATGATACGAAACGTACCGTATCGTTAAGGTTACTAGAGAA
GCGGGCCCAAGTTCACTTAAAAAGGAGATCAACAATGAAAGCAATTTTCGTACTGAAACATCTTAATCAT
GCTGAGGAAAGTTTCTAATGTCTAAAGGTGAAGAATTATTCACTGGTGTTGTCCCAATTTTGGTTGAATT
AGATGGTGATGTTAATGGTCACAAATTTTCTGTCTCCGGTGAAGGTGAAGGTGATGCTACTTACGGTAAA
TTGACCTTAAAATTTATTTGTACTACTGGTAAATTGCCAGTTCCATGGCCAACCTTAGTCACTACTTTAG
GTTATGGTTTGATGTGTTTTGCTAGATACCCAGATCATATGAAACAACATGACTTTTTCAAGTCTGCCAT
GCCAGAAGGTTATGTTCAAGAAAGAACTATTTTTTTCAAAGATGACGGTAACTACAAGACCAGAGCTGAA
GTCAAGTTTGAAGGTGATACCTTAGTTAATAGAATCGAATTAAAAGGTATTGATTTTAAAGAAGATGGTA
ACATTTTAGGTCACAAATTGGAATACAACTATAACTCTCACAATGTTTACATCATGGCTGACAAACAAAA
GAATGGTATCAAAGTTAACTTCAAAATTAGACACAACATTGAAGATGGTTCTGTTCAATTAGCTGACCAT
TATCAACAAAATACTCCAATTGGTGATGGTCCAGTCTTGTTACCAGACAACCATTACTTATCCTATCAAT
CTAGATTATCCAAAGATCCAAACGAAAAGAGAGATCACATGGTCTTGTTAGAATTTGTTACTGCTGCTGG
TATTACCCATGGTATGGATGAATTGTACAAAGCAGCAAACGACGAAAACTACGCTTTAGCAGCTTGATGA
ACTCTCGGTACCAAATTCCAGAAAAGAGGCCTCCCGAAAGGGGGGCCTTTTTTCGTTTTGGTCCCCTTGA
GAGTCGGGCATTGTCTTCGCTCCTTCCGGTGGGCGCGGGGCATGACTATCGTCGCCGCACTTATGACTGT
GTTCTTTATCATGCAACTCGTAGGACAGGTGCCGGCAGCGCTCTTCCGCTTCCTCGCTCACTGACTCGCT
GCGCTCGGTCGTTCGGCTGCGGCGAGCGGTATCAGCTCACTCAAAGGCGGTAATACGGTTATCCACAGAA
TCAGGGGATAACGCAGGAAAGAACATGTGAGCAAAAGGCCAGCAAAAGGCCAGGAACCGTAAAAAGGCCG
CGTTGCTGGCGTTTTTCCATAGGCTCCGCCCCCCTGACGAGCATCACAAAAATCGACGCTCAAGTCAGAG
GTGGCGAAACCCGACAGGACTATAAAGATACCAGGCGTTTCCCCCTGGAAGCTCCCTCGTGCGCTCTCCT
GTTCCGACCCTGCCGCTTACCGGATACCTGTCCGCCTTTCTCCCTTCGGGAAGCGTGGCGCTTTCTCATA
GCTCACGCTGTAGGTATCTCAGTTCGGTGTAGGTCGTTCGCTCCAAGCTGGGCTGTGTGCACGAACCCCC
CGTTCAGCCCGACCGCTGCGCCTTATCCGGTAACTATCGTCTTGAGTCCAACCCGGTAAGACACGACTTA
TCGCCACTGGCAGCAGCCACTGGTAACAGGATTAGCAGAGCGAGGTATGTAGGCGGTGCTACAGAGTTCT
TGAAGTGGTGGCCTAACTACGGCTACACTAGAAGAACAGTATTTGGTATCTGCGCTCTGCTGAAGCCAGT
TACCTTCGGAAAAAGAGTTGGTAGCTCTTGATCCGGCAAACAAACCACCGCTGGTAGCGGTGGTTTTTTT
GTTTGCAAGCAGCAGATTACGCGCAGAAAAAAAGGATCTCAAGAAGATCCTTTGATCTTTTCTACGGGGT
CTGACGCTCAGTGGAACGAAAACTCACGTTAAGGGATTTTGGTCATGAGATTATCAAAAAGGATCTTCAC
CTAGATCCTTTTAAATTAAAAATGAAGTTTTAAATCAATCTAAAGTATATATGAGTAAACTTGGTCTGAC
AGTTACCAATGCTTAATCAGTGAGGCACCTATCTCAGCGATCTGTCTATTTCGTTCATCCATAGTTGCCT
GACTCCCCGTCGTGTAGATAACTACGATACGGGAGGGCTTACCATCTGGCCCCAGTGCTGCAATGATACC
GCGTGACCCACGCTCACCGGCTCCAGATTTATCAGCAATAAACCAGCCAGCCGGAAGGGCCGAGCGCAGA
AGTGGTCCTGCAACTTTATCCGCCTCCATCCAGTCTATTAATTGTTGCCGGGAAGCTAGAGTAAGTAGTT
CGCCAGTTAATAGTTTGCGCAACGTTGTTGCCATTGCTACAGGCATCGTGGTGTCACGCTCGTCGTTTGG
TATGGCTTCATTCAGCTCCGGTTCCCAACGATCAAGGCGAGTTGCATGATCCCCCATGTTGTGCAAAAAA
GCGGTTAGCTCCTTCGGTCCTCCGATCGTTGTCAGAAGTAAGTTGGCCGCAGTGTTATCACTCATGGTTA
TGGCAGCACTGCATAATTCTCTTACTGTCATGCCATCCGTAAGATGCTTTTCTGTGACTGGTGAGTACTC
AACCAAGTCATTCTGAGAATAGTGTATGCGGCGACCGAGTTGCTCTTGCCCGGCGTCAACACGGGATAAT
ACCGCGCCACATAGCAGAACTTTAAAAGTGCTCATCATTGGAAAACGTTCTTCGGGGCGAAAACTCTCAA
GGATCTTACCGCTGTTGAGATCCAGTTCGATGTAACCCACTCGTGCACCCAACTGATCTTCAGCATCTTT
TACTTTCACCAGCGTTTCTGGGTGAGCAAAAACAGGAAGGCAAAATGCCGCAAAAAAGGGAATAAGGGCG
ACACGGAAATGTTGAATACTCATACTCTTCCTTTTTCAATATTATTGAAGCATTTATCAGGGTTATTGTC
TCATGAGCGGATACATATTTGAATGTATTTAGAAAAATAAACAAATAGGGGTTCCGCGCACATTTCCCCG
AAAAGTGCCACCTGACGTCTAAGAAACCATTATTATCATGACATTAACCTATAAAAATAGGCGTATCACG
AGGCCCTTTCGTGTTCAAGAATTCTGGCGAATCCTCTGACCAGCCAGAAAACGACCTTTCTGTGGTGAAA
CCGGATGCTGCAATTCAGAGCGCCAGCAAGTGGGGGACAGCAGATGACCTGACCGCCGCAGAGTGGATGT
TTGACATGGTGATGACTATCGCACCATCAGCCAGAAAACCGAATTTTGCTGGGTGGGCTAACGATATCCG
CCTGATGCGTGAACGTGACGGACGTAACGAAGACAACCAC
Features (pLannotate 1.2.2; 7 found; start..end, strand, type, name):
    158..871     +  CDS            10B: 10B is a fluorescent protein published in 1996, derived from Aequorea victoria.
    875..904     +  CDS            ssrA tag (LVA) (fragment): C-terminal peptide that mediates degradation in bacteria through the ClpXP and ClpAP proteases (McGinness et al., 2006) mutant LVA variant that confers accelerated degradation under some conditions (Andersen et al., 1998)
    974..1153    +  CDS            tetA (fragment): TCR3_ECOLX - Experimental evidence at protein level: Swiss-Prot protein existence level 1. Resistance to tetracycline by an active tetracycline efflux. This is an energy-dependent process that decreases the accumulation of the antibiotic in whole cells. This protein functions as a metal- tetracycline/H(+) antiporter. From Escherichia coli. This protein is used as a marker in many commonly used cloning vectors, such as pBR322 and pACYC184.
   1274..1862    -  rep_origin     ori: high-copy-number ColE1/pMB1/pBR322/pUC origin of replication
   2033..2893    -  CDS            AmpR: β-lactamase; bla; confers resistance to ampicillin, carbenicillin, and related antibiotics
   2894..2998    -  promoter       AmpR promoter: bla
   3100..12      +  CDS            O (fragment) (across the origin): VRPO_LAMBD - Protein inferred from homology: Swiss-Prot protein existence level 3. Necessary for the bidirectional replication of DNA. It interacts with the ori (origin of replication) region of the genome during the initiation of replication. From Escherichia phage lambda (Bacteriophage lambda).
