[The description below was written by a language model from this plasmid's Addgene catalogue record and pLannotate feature annotations shown in this document.]
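Description:
pPhlF-BCD20-Citrine-ssrA P64U23C88T18 v1-1 (586) is a small (3,330 bp) high-copy bacterial plasmid carrying a degradation-tagged yellow fluorescent reporter, deposited as a building block for assembling a three-colour reporter plasmid. The record lists no named backbone. The feature table shows a ColE1/pMB1/pUC-type origin of replication and a β-lactamase gene with its own bla promoter, so the plasmid is maintained in E. coli under ampicillin selection.

The payload is a single forward-strand open reading frame, catalogued as Citrine. The annotation software matched it to the related Aequorea victoria-derived yellow variant 10B. It is followed almost immediately by a partial match to the LVA variant of the ssrA tag. This C-terminal peptide directs proteins to the ClpXP and ClpAP proteases, shortening the reporter's lifetime so that fluorescence follows changes in expression rather than accumulating. That property suits dynamic circuits such as the genetic ring oscillators in the associated publication.

The promoter and translation initiation element are not annotated. The plasmid name suggests a PhlF-repressible promoter and a bicistronic design element (BCD20) upstream of the reporter, and the P/U/C/T codes look like identifiers for promoter, UTR, coding sequence and terminator parts in a modular assembly scheme, but the record does not define them. Two short fragment hits, to tetA downstream of the reporter and to the lambda O protein across the sequence origin, are unlikely to be functional genes. They are probably residual or spacer sequence flanking the expression unit, though the record does not explain them.
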