Addgene plasmid #70743: pPhlF-BCD20-Citrine-ssrA P64U23C88T18 v1-1 (586)
Purpose: for building 3-color reporter plasmid
Depositing lab: Richard Murray. Depositing organization: California Institute of Technology. Publication: Rapid cell-free forward engineering of novel genetic ring oscillators. Niederholtmeyer H, Sun ZZ, Hori Y, Yeung E, Verpoorte A, Murray RM, Maerkl SJ. Elife. 2015 Oct 2;4. doi: 10.7554/eLife.09771. PubMed 26430766.
Backbone
  Vector backbone: n/a
Growth in bacteria
  Bacterial resistance: Ampicillin, 100 μg/mL
  Growth temperature: 30°C
  Growth strain: DH5alpha
  Copy number: High Copy
Gene/Insert
  Gene/Insert name: Citrine-ssrA
Terms and licenses: Academic/Nonprofit Terms; Industry Terms: Not Available to Industry
How to cite: pPhlF-BCD20-Citrine-ssrA P64U23C88T18 v1-1 (586) was a gift from Richard Murray (Addgene plasmid # 70743 ; http://n2t.net/addgene:70743 ; RRID:Addgene_70743)
