>Addgene plasmid #70743 | pPhlF-BCD20-Citrine-ssrA P64U23C88T18 v1-1 (586) | addgene partial sequence | sequence record 138312 | pBRforEco 5'-AATAGGCGTATCACGAGGC-3'
GACCTTTCTGTGGTGAAACCGGATGCTGCAATTCAGAGCGCCAGCAAGTGGGGGACAGCAGATGACCTGA
CCGCCGCAGAGTGGATGTTTGACATGGTGATGACTATCGCACCATCAGCCAGAAAACCGAATTTTGCTGG
GTGGGCTAACGATATCCGCCTGATGCGTGAACGTGACGGACGTAACGAAGACAACCACGCATTGCTGTTC
GATTCGTTACCAATTGACATGATACGAAACGTACCGTATCGTTAAGGTTACTAGAGAAGCGGGCCCAAGT
TCACTTAAAAAGGAGATCAACAATGAAAGCAATTTTCGTACTGAAACATCTTAATCATGCTGAGGAAAGT
TTCTAATGTCTAAAGGTGAAGAATTATTCACTGGTGTTGTCCCAATTTTGGTTGAATTAGATGGTGATGT
TAATGGTCACAAATTTTCTGTCTCCGGTGAAGGTGAAGGTGATGCTACTTACGGTAAATTGACCTTAAAA
TTTATTTGTACTACTGGTAAATTGCCAGTTCCATGGCCAACCTTAGTCACTACTTTAGGTTATGGTTTGA
TGTGTTTTGCTAGATACCCAGATCATATGAAACAACATGACTTTTTCAAGTCTGCCATGCCAGAAGGTTA
TGTTCAAGAAAGAACTATTTTTTTCAAAGATGACGGTAACTACAAGACCAGAGCTGAAGTCAAGTTTGAA
GGTGATACCTTAGTT
