>Addgene plasmid #70743 | pPhlF-BCD20-Citrine-ssrA P64U23C88T18 v1-1 (586) | addgene partial sequence | sequence record 138313 | L4440 5'-AGCGAGTCAGTGAGCGAG-3'
GAGTTGCATGATAAAGAACACAGTCATAAGTGCGGCGACGATAGTCATGCCCCGCGCCCACCGGAAGGAG
CGAAGACAATGCCCGACTCTCAAGGGGACCAAAACGAAAAAAGGCCCCCCTTTCGGGAGGCCTCTTTTCT
GGAATTTGGTACCGAGAGTTCATCAAGCTGCTAAAGCGTAGTTTTCGTCGTTTGCTGCTTTGTACAATTC
ATCCATACCATGGGTAATACCAGCAGCAGTAACAAATTCTAACAAGACCATGTGATCTCTCTTTTCGTTT
GGATCTTTGGATAATCTAGATTGATAGGATAAGTAATGGTTGTCTGGTAACAAGACTGGACCATCACCAA
TTGGAGTATTTTGTTGATAATGGTCAGCTAATTGAACAGAACCATCTTCAATGTTGTGTCTAATTTTGAA
GTTAACTTTGATACCATTCTTTTGTTTGTCAGCCATGATGTAAACATTGTGAGAGTTATAGTTGTATTCC
AATTTGTGACCTAAAATGTTACCATCTTCTTTAAAATCAATACCTTTTAATTCGATTCTATTAACTAAGG
TATCACCTTCAAACTTGACTTCAGCTCTGGTCTTGTAGTTACCGTCATCTTTGAAAAAAATAGTTCTTTC
TTGAACATAACCTTCTGGCATGGCAGACTTGAAAAAGTCATGTTGTTTCATATGATCTGGGTATCTAGCA
AAACACATCAAACCATAACCTAAAGTAGTGACTAAGGTTGGCCATGGAACTGGCAATTTACCAGTAGTAC
AAATAAATTTTAAGGTCAATTTACCGTAAGTAGCATCACCTTCA
